Addgene plasmid #123122: pBLO2 casX
Purpose: E. coli expression vector for CasX sgRNA
Depositing lab: Jennifer Doudna & Benjamin Oakes. Depositing organization: University of California, Berkeley. Publication: CasX enzymes comprise a distinct family of RNA-guided genome editors. Liu JJ, Orlova N, Oakes BL, Ma E, Spinner HB, Baney KLM, Chuck J, Tan D, Knott GJ, Harrington LB, Al-Shayeb B, Wagner A, Brotzmann J, Staahl BT, Taylor KL, Desmarais J, Nogales E, Doudna JA. Nature. 2019 Feb 4. pii: 10.1038/s41586-019-0908-x. doi: 10.1038/s41586-019-0908-x. PubMed 30718774.
Backbone
  Vector backbone: NA
  Total vector size (bp): 2311
  Vector type: CRISPR
Growth in bacteria
  Bacterial resistance: Ampicillin, 100 μg/mL
  Growth temperature: 37°C
  Growth strain: DH5alpha
  Copy number: High Copy
Gene/Insert
  Gene/Insert name: CasX guide RNA
  gRNA/shRNA sequence: CTGGAGTTGTCCCAATTCTT
  Species: Deltaproteobacteria
  Insert size (bp): 2955
Terms and licenses: Academic/Nonprofit Terms; Industry Terms: Not Available to Industry
How to cite: pBLO2 casX was a gift from Jennifer Doudna & Benjamin Oakes (Addgene plasmid # 123122 ; http://n2t.net/addgene:123122 ; RRID:Addgene_123122)
