[The description below was written by a language model from this plasmid's Addgene catalogue record and pLannotate feature annotations shown in this document.]
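Description:
pBLO2 casX is a compact (2,311 bp) bacterial CRISPR plasmid designed to express a CasX single-guide RNA in E. coli. The record names no parental backbone, but the annotated features show a minimal architecture: a high-copy ColE1/pUC-type origin of replication and an ampicillin resistance cassette (β-lactamase under its native bla promoter), which together provide propagation and selection in standard cloning strains.

The payload is a small transcription unit driven by the J23119 promoter, a strong constitutive synthetic bacterial promoter from the Registry of Standard Biological Parts, here in the variant that ends in an SpeI site. About 140 bp of unannotated sequence lies between the promoter and two fragments of the phage T7 early (T7Te) terminator; this gap is presumably where the CasX guide scaffold and the 20-nt spacer listed in the catalogue sit, although the feature table does not annotate the guide itself. A further putative bacterial terminator lies upstream of the promoter, probably insulating the guide cassette from read-through out of neighbouring elements. The guide is attributed to the Deltaproteobacteria CasX system. No CasX protein coding sequence is annotated, so the nuclease would have to be supplied from a separate construct.

The listed insert size (2,955 bp) exceeds the total plasmid size and cannot describe the guide cassette, so it appears to be a catalogue error. The depositor and repository-sequenced records are the same length and carry the same seven features in the same order, differing only in the numbering start point. The plasmid fits use in E. coli-based assays of CasX RNA-guided DNA targeting; the record does not state the target of the spacer.
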