Features (pLannotate 1.2.2; 7 found; start..end, strand, type, name):
    172..1032    -  CDS            AmpR: β-lactamase; bla; confers resistance to ampicillin, carbenicillin, and related antibiotics
   1033..1137    -  promoter       AmpR promoter: bla
   1227..1270    -  terminator     bacterial terminator: putative bacterial transcription terminator
   1288..1322    +  promoter       J23119(SpeI) promoter: bacterial promoter (Registry of Standard Biological Parts BBa J23119) modified to end with an SpeI site
   1464..1483    +  terminator     T7Te terminator (fragment): phage T7 early transcription terminator
   1497..1512    +  terminator     T7Te terminator (fragment): phage T7 early transcription terminator
   1724..1       -  rep_origin     ori (across the origin): high-copy-number ColE1/pMB1/pBR322/pUC origin of replication
>Addgene plasmid #123122 | pBLO2 casX | depositor full sequence | sequence record 235008 | pBLO2 casX sequence 2311 bps
AGAAGATCCTTTGATCTTTTCTACGGGGTCTGACGCTCAGTGGAACGAAAACTCACGTTAAGGGATTTTG
GTCATGAGATTATCAAAAAGGATCTTCACCTAGATCCTTTTAAATTAAAAATGAAGTTTTAAATCAATCT
AAAGTATATATGAGTAAACTTGGTCTGACAGTTACCAATGCTTAATCAGTGAGGCACCTATCTCAGCGAT
CTGTCTATTTCGTTCATCCATAGTTGCCTGACTCCCCGTCGTGTAGATAACTACGATACGGGAGGGCTTA
CCATCTGGCCCCAGTGCTGCAATGATACCGCGAGACCCACGCTCACCGGCTCCAGATTTATCAGCAATAA
ACCAGCCAGCCGGAAGGGCCGAGCGCAGAAGTGGTCCTGCAACTTTATCCGCCTCCATCCAGTCTATTAA
TTGTTGCCGGGAAGCTAGAGTAAGTAGTTCGCCAGTTAATAGTTTGCGCAACGTTGTTGCCATTGCTACA
GGCATCGTGGTGTCACGCTCGTCGTTTGGTATGGCTTCATTCAGCTCCGGTTCCCAACGATCAAGGCGAG
TTACATGATCCCCCATGTTGTGCAAAAAAGCGGTTAGCTCCTTCGGTCCTCCGATCGTTGTCAGAAGTAA
GTTGGCCGCAGTGTTATCACTCATGGTTATGGCAGCACTGCATAATTCTCTTACTGTCATGCCATCCGTA
AGATGCTTTTCTGTGACTGGTGAGTACTCAACCAAGTCATTCTGAGAATAGTGTATGCGGCGACCGAGTT
GCTCTTGCCCGGCGTCAATACGGGATAATACCGCGCCACATAGCAGAACTTTAAAAGTGCTCATCATTGG
AAAACGTTCTTCGGGGCGAAAACTCTCAAGGATCTTACCGCTGTTGAGATCCAGTTCGATGTAACCCACT
CGTGCACCCAACTGATCTTCAGCATCTTTTACTTTCACCAGCGTTTCTGGGTGAGCAAAAACAGGAAGGC
AAAATGCCGCAAAAAAGGGAATAAGGGCGACACGGAAATGTTGAATACTCATACTCTTCCTTTTTCAATA
TTATTGAAGCATTTATCAGGGTTATTGTCTCATGAGCGGATACATATTTGAATGTATTTAGAAAAATAAA
CAAATAGGGGTTCCGCGCACATTTCCCCGAAAAGTGCCACCTGACGTCTAAGAAACCATTATTATCATGA
CATTAACCTATAAAAATAGGCGTATCACGAGGCAGAATTTCAGATAAAAAAAATCCTTAGCTTTCGCTAA
GGATGATTTCTGGAATTCTAAAGATCTTTGACAGCTAGCTCAGTCCTAGGTATAATACTAGTACATCTGG
CGCGTTTATTCCATTACTTTGGAGCCAGTCCCAGCGACTATGTCGTATGGACGAAGCGCTTATTTATCGG
AGAGAAACCGATAAGTAAAACGCATCAAAGCTGGAGTTGTCCCAATTCTTCTAGAGTCACACTGGCTCAC
CTTCGGGTGGGCCCTAGAGTCACACTGGCTCACCTTCGGGTGTTTCTGCGGGATCCTTACTCGAGTCTAG
ACTGCAGGCTTCCTCGCTCACTGACTCGCTGCGCTCGGTCGTTCGGCTGCGGCGAGCGGTATCAGCTCAC
TCAAAGGCGGTAATACGGTTATCCACAGAATCAGGGGATAACGCAGGAAAGAACATGTGAGCAAAAGGCC
AGCAAAAGGCCAGGAACCGTAAAAAGGCCGCGTTGCTGGCGTTTTTCCATAGGCTCCGCCCCCCTGACGA
GCATCACAAAAATCGACGCTCAAGTCAGAGGTGGCGAAACCCGACAGGACTATAAAGATACCAGGCGTTT
CCCCCTGGAAGCTCCCTCGTGCGCTCTCCTGTTCCGACCCTGCCGCTTACCGGATACCTGTCCGCCTTTC
TCCCTTCGGGAAGCGTGGCGCTTTCTCATAGCTCACGCTGTAGGTATCTCAGTTCGGTGTAGGTCGTTCG
CTCCAAGCTGGGCTGTGTGCACGAACCCCCCGTTCAGCCCGACCGCTGCGCCTTATCCGGTAACTATCGT
CTTGAGTCCAACCCGGTAAGACACGACTTATCGCCACTGGCAGCAGCCACTGGTAACAGGATTAGCAGAG
CGAGGTATGTAGGCGGTGCTACAGAGTTCTTGAAGTGGTGGCCTAACTACGGCTACACTAGAAGGACAGT
ATTTGGTATCTGCGCTCTGCTGAAGCCAGTTACCTTCGGAAAAAGAGTTGGTAGCTCTTGATCCGGCAAA
CAAACCACCGCTGGTAGCGGTGGTTTTTTTGTTTGCAAGCAGCAGATTACGCGCAGAAAAAAAGGATCTC
A
