Features (pLannotate 1.2.2; 7 found; start..end, strand, type, name):
     16..50      +  promoter       J23119(SpeI) promoter: bacterial promoter (Registry of Standard Biological Parts BBa J23119) modified to end with an SpeI site
    192..211     +  terminator     T7Te terminator (fragment): phage T7 early transcription terminator
    225..240     +  terminator     T7Te terminator (fragment): phage T7 early transcription terminator
    452..1040    -  rep_origin     ori: high-copy-number ColE1/pMB1/pBR322/pUC origin of replication
   1211..2071    -  CDS            AmpR: β-lactamase; bla; confers resistance to ampicillin, carbenicillin, and related antibiotics
   2072..2176    -  promoter       AmpR promoter: bla
   2266..2309    -  terminator     bacterial terminator: putative bacterial transcription terminator
>Addgene plasmid #123122 | pBLO2 casX | addgene full sequence | sequence record 239494 | Addgene NGS Result
GAATTCTAAAGATCTTTGACAGCTAGCTCAGTCCTAGGTATAATACTAGTACATCTGGCGCGTTTATTCC
ATTACTTTGGAGCCAGTCCCAGCGACTATGTCGTATGGACGAAGCGCTTATTTATCGGAGAGAAACCGAT
AAGTAAAACGCATCAAAGCTGGAGTTGTCCCAATTCTTCTAGAGTCACACTGGCTCACCTTCGGGTGGGC
CCTAGAGTCACACTGGCTCACCTTCGGGTGTTTCTGCGGGATCCTTACTCGAGTCTAGACTGCAGGCTTC
CTCGCTCACTGACTCGCTGCGCTCGGTCGTTCGGCTGCGGCGAGCGGTATCAGCTCACTCAAAGGCGGTA
ATACGGTTATCCACAGAATCAGGGGATAACGCAGGAAAGAACATGTGAGCAAAAGGCCAGCAAAAGGCCA
GGAACCGTAAAAAGGCCGCGTTGCTGGCGTTTTTCCACAGGCTCCGCCCCCCTGACGAGCATCACAAAAA
TCGACGCTCAAGTCAGAGGTGGCGAAACCCGACAGGACTATAAAGATACCAGGCGTTTCCCCCTGGAAGC
TCCCTCGTGCGCTCTCCTGTTCCGACCCTGCCGCTTACCGGATACCTGTCCGCCTTTCTCCCTTCGGGAA
GCGTGGCGCTTTCTCATAGCTCACGCTGTAGGTATCTCAGTTCGGTGTAGGTCGTTCGCTCCAAGCTGGG
CTGTGTGCACGAACCCCCCGTTCAGCCCGACCGCTGCGCCTTATCCGGTAACTATCGTCTTGAGTCCAAC
CCGGTAAGACACGACTTATCGCCACTGGCAGCAGCCACTGGTAACAGGATTAGCAGAGCGAGGTATGTAG
GCGGTGCTACAGAGTTCTTGAAGTGGTGGCCTAACTACGGCTACACTAGAAGAACAGTATTTGGTATCTG
CGCTCTGCTGAAGCCAGTTACCTTCGGAAAAAGAGTTGGTAGCTCTTGATCCGGCAAACAAACCACCGCT
GGTAGCGGTGGTTTTTTTGTTTGCAAGCAGCAGATTACGCGCAGAAAAAAAGGATCTCAAGAAGATCCTT
TGATCTTTTCTACGGGGTCTGACGCTCAGTGGAACGAAAACTCACGTTAAGGGATTTTGGTCATGAGATT
ATCAAAAAGGATCTTCACCTAGATCCTTTTAAATTAAAAATGAAGTTTTAAATCAATCTAAAGTATATAT
GAGTAAACTTGGTCTGACAGTTACCAATGCTTAATCAGTGAGGCACCTATCTCAGCGATCTGTCTATTTC
GTTCATCCATAGTTGCCTGACTCCCCGTCGTGTAGATAACTACGATACGGGAGGGCTTACCATCTGGCCC
CAGTGCTGCAATGATACCGCGAGACCCACGCTCACCGGCTCCAGATTTATCAGCAATAAACCAGCCAGCC
GGAAGGGCCGAGCGCAGAAGTGGTCCTGCAACTTTATCCGCCTCCATCCAGTCTATTAATTGTTGCCGGG
AAGCTAGAGTAAGTAGTTCGCCAGTTAATAGTTTGCGCAACGTTGTTGCCATTGCTACAGGCATCGTGGT
GTCACGCTCGTCGTTTGGTATGGCTTCATTCAGCTCCGGTTCCCAACGATCAAGGCGAGTTACATGATCC
CCCATGTTGTGCAAAAAAGCGGTTAGCTCCTTCGGTCCTCCGATCGTTGTCAGAAGTAAGTTGGCCGCAG
TGTTATCACTCATGGTTATGGCAGCACTGCATAATTCTCTTACTGTCATGCCATCCGTAAGATGCTTTTC
TGTGACTGGTGAGTACTCAACCAAGTCATTCTGAGAATAGTGTATGCGGCGACCGAGTTGCTCTTGCCCG
GCGTCAATACGGGATAATACCGCGCCACATAGCAGAACTTTAAAAGTGCTCATCATTGGAAAACGTTCTT
CGGGGCGAAAACTCTCAAGGATCTTACCGCTGTTGAGATCCAGTTCGATGTAACCCACTCGTGCACCCAA
CTGATCTTCAGCATCTTTTACTTTCACCAGCGTTTCTGGGTGAGCAAAAACAGGAAGGCAAAATGCCGCA
AAAAAGGGAATAAGGGCGACACGGAAATGTTGAATACTCATACTCTTCCTTTTTCAATATTATTGAAGCA
TTTATCAGGGTTATTGTCTCATGAGCGGATACATATTTGAATGTATTTAGAAAAATAAACAAATAGGGGT
TCCGCGCACATTTCCCCGAAAAGTGCCACCTGACGTCTAAGAAACCATTATTATCATGACATTAACCTAT
AAAAATAGGCGTATCACGAGGCAGAATTTCAGATAAAAAAAATCCTTAGCTTTCGCTAAGGATGATTTCT
G
